Addgene plasmid #221407: Beta1 N391* N562* full-length
Purpose: Mammalian expression of human integrin beta1 N391* N562* full-length
Depositing lab: Timothy Springer. Depositing organization: Boston Children's Hospital. Publication: Ligand binding initiates single-molecule integrin conformational activation. Li J, Jo MH, Yan J, Hall T, Lee J, Lopez-Sanchez U, Yan S, Ha T, Springer TA. Cell. 2024 May 14:S0092-8674(24)00475-6. doi: 10.1016/j.cell.2024.04.049. PubMed 38772370.
Backbone
  Vector backbone: pD2529 CAG
  Backbone manufacturer: 15
  Vector type: Mammalian Expression
  Selectable markers: Puromycin
Growth in bacteria
  Bacterial resistance: Kanamycin, 50 μg/mL
  Growth temperature: 37°C
  Growth strain: DH5alpha
  Copy number: High Copy
Gene/Insert
  Gene/Insert name: integrin beta1 N391* N562* full-length
  Species: H. sapiens (human)
  Mutation: codon-optimized mature sequence
  Entrez Gene: ITGB1 (a.k.a. CD29, FNRB, GPIIA, MDF2, MSK12, VLA-BETA, VLAB)
  Tag / fusion protein: CD33 secretion peptide (MPLLLLLPLLWAGALA) (N terminal on insert); HA and AVI tags (C terminal on insert)
  Cloning method: Gibson Cloning
Terms and licenses: Academic/Nonprofit Terms; Industry Terms: Not Available to Industry
How to cite: Beta1 N391* N562* full-length was a gift from Timothy Springer (Addgene plasmid # 221407 ; http://n2t.net/addgene:221407 ; RRID:Addgene_221407)
