[The description below was written by a language model from this plasmid's Addgene catalogue record and pLannotate feature annotations shown in this document.]
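Description:
Beta1 N391* N562* full-length is a mammalian expression plasmid built on the pD2529 CAG backbone for producing a modified full-length human integrin β1 subunit (ITGB1). It is maintained in bacteria through a high-copy ColE1/pUC-type origin and a kanamycin resistance gene (aph(3')-Ia) driven by a fragment of the EM7 promoter. For selection in mammalian cells it carries a separate, oppositely oriented cassette in which the mouse PGK promoter drives puromycin N-acetyltransferase, followed by a β-globin polyadenylation signal.

The payload is expressed from the composite CAG promoter, annotated here as the CMV immediate-early enhancer, the chicken β-actin promoter and a chimeric β-actin/β-globin intron, which together give strong constitutive transcription in many mammalian cell types. The codon-optimized mature β1 sequence is preceded by a CD33 secretion peptide in place of the native signal sequence and is followed by C-terminal HA and AVI tags, useful for immunodetection and site-specific enzymatic biotinylation respectively. The feature table detects a single HA unit (a fragment match to 3xHA). The short "mOrange2 fragment" hit just downstream is only about 70 nt, so it is probably an incidental match rather than a fluorescent reporter. The record does not define the asterisk notation at N391 and N562; it indicates alterations at these two positions, whose nature is not stated. Downstream, a hepatitis B virus post-transcriptional regulatory element (overlapping a partial X open reading frame) and a rabbit β-globin poly(A) signal support transcript export and processing. About 1 kb between the tags and this element is unannotated. The associated work concerns single-molecule studies of integrin conformational activation upon ligand binding.
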