Features (pLannotate 1.2.2; 15 found; start..end, strand, type, name):
    482..1070    -  rep_origin     ori: high-copy-number ColE1/pMB1/pBR322/pUC origin of replication
   1156..1965    -  CDS            KanR: aminoglycoside phosphotransferase; aph(3')-Ia; confers resistance to kanamycin in bacteria or G418 (Geneticin®) in eukaryotes
   1984..2028    -  promoter       EM7 promoter (fragment): synthetic bacterial promoter&nbsp
   2247..2456    -  polyA_signal   β-globin poly(A) (fragment): human β-globin polyadenylation signal
   2457..3056    -  CDS            PuroR (fragment): puromycin N-acetyltransferase; pac from Streptomyces; confers resistance to puromycin
   3066..3565    -  promoter       PGK promoter: mouse phosphoglycerate kinase 1 promoter
   3649..3952    +  enhancer       CMV enhancer: human cytomegalovirus immediate early enhancer
   3954..4229    +  promoter       chicken β-actin promoter: No description available
   4230..5246    +  intron         chimeric intron: chimera between introns from chicken β-actin and rabbit β-globin
   5375..7741    +  CDS            ITGB1: ITB1_HUMAN - Also known as FNRB, MDF2, MSK12. Experimental evidence at protein level: Swiss-Prot protein existence level 1. (Microbial infection) In case of HIV-1 infection, integrin ITGA5:ITGB1 binding to extracellular viral Tat protein seems to enhance angiogenesis in Kaposi's sarcoma lesions. From Homo sapiens (Human).
   7748..7774    +  CDS            3xHA (fragment): three tandem HA epitope tags
   7831..7899    +  CDS            mOrange2 (fragment): photostable monomeric orange derivative of DsRed fluorescent protein (Shaner et al., 2008) mammalian codon-optimized
   8946..9204    +  ncRNA          HBV PRE 1151-1410: Accession: RF02816 - Hepatitis B virus post-transcriptional regulatory element 1151-1410
   9170..9511    +  CDS            X (fragment): X_HBVD3 - Experimental evidence at protein level: Swiss-Prot protein existence level 1. Multifunctional protein that plays a role in silencing host antiviral defenses and promoting viral transcription. Does not seem to be essential for HBV infection. May be directly involved in development of cirrhosis and liver cancer (hepatocellular carcinoma). Most of cytosolic activities involve modulation of cytosolic calcium. The effect on apoptosis is controversial depending on the cell types in which the studies have been conducted. May induce apoptosis by localizing in mitochondria and causing loss of
   9493..9548    +  polyA_signal   β-globin poly(A) signal: rabbit β-globin polyadenylation signal (Gil and Proudfoot, 1987)
>Addgene plasmid #221407 | Beta1 N391* N562* full-length | addgene full sequence | sequence record 439024 | Addgene NGS Result
ACATCCCTAAAATTTTCCTTACATGTTTTACTAGCCAGATTTTTCCTCCTCTCCTGACTACTCCCAGTCA
TAGCTGTCCCTCTTCTCTTATGGAGATCTTTGCATTTTTAGACATTTAGAAGCCTATATCTTGTTACAGA
ATTGGAATTACACAAAAATTCTACCATATTTTGAAAGCTTAGGTTGTTCTGAAAAAAACAATATATTGTT
TTCCTGGGTAAACTAAAAGTCCCCTCGAGGAAAGGCCCCTAAAGTGAAACAGTGCAAAACGTTCAAAAAC
TGTCTGGCAATACAAGTTCCACTTTGACCAAAACGGCTGGCAGTAAAAGGGTTAAGAAGACTGTCAGCCT
TGAGCGGTATCAGCTCACTCAAAGGCGGTAATACGGTTATCCACAGAATCAGGGGATAACGCAGGAAAGA
ACATGTGAGCAAAAGGCCAGCAAAAGGCCAGGAACCGTAAAAAGGCCGCGTTGCTGGCGTTTTTCCATAG
GCTCCGCCCCCCTGACGAGCATCACAAAAATCGACGCTCAAGTCAGAGGTGGCGAAACCCGACAGGACTA
TAAAGATACCAGGCGTTTCCCCCTGGAAGCTCCCTCGTGCGCTCTCCTGTTCCGACCCTGCCGCTTACCG
GATACCTGTCCGCCTTTCTCCCTTCGGGAAGCGTGGCGCTTTCTCATAGCTCACGCTGTAGGTATCTCAG
TTCGGTGTAGGTCGTTCGCTCCAAGCTGGGCTGTGTGCACGAACCCCCCGTTCAGCCCGACCGCTGCGCC
TTATCCGGTAACTATCGTCTTGAGTCCAACCCGGTAAGACACGACTTATCGCCACTGGCAGCAGCCACTG
GTAACAGGATTAGCAGAGCGAGGTATGTAGGCGGTGCTACAGAGTTCTTGAAGTGGTGGGCTAACTACGG
CTACACTAGAAGAACAGTATTTGGTATCTGCGCTCTGCTGAAGCCAGTTACCTTCGGAAAAAGAGTTGGT
AGCTCTTGATCCGGCAAACAAACCACCGCTGGTAGCGGTGGTTTTTTTGTTTGCAAGCAGCAGATTACGC
GCAGAAAAAAAGGATCTCAAGAAGATCCTTTGATCTTTTCTACGGGGTCTGACGCTCAGTGGAACGACGC
GCGCGTAACTCACGTTAAGGGATTTTGGTCATGAGTTAGAAAAACTCATCGAGCATCAAATGAAACTGCA
ATTTATTCATATCAGGATTATCAATACCATATTTTTGAAAAAGCCGTTTCTGTAATGAAGGAGAAAACTC
ACCGAGGCAGTTCCATAGGATGGCAAGATCCTGGTATCGGTCTGCGATTCCGACTCGTCCAACATCAATA
CAACCTATTAATTTCCCCTCGTCAAAAATAAGGTTATCAAGTGAGAAATCACCATGAGTGACGACTGAAT
CCGGTGAGAATGGCAAAAGTTTATGCATTTCTTTCCAGACTTGTTCAACAGGCCAGCCATTACGCTCGTC
ATCAAAATCACTCGCATCAACCAAACCGTTATTCATTCGTGATTGCGCCTGAGCGAGGCGAAATACGCGA
TCGCTGTTAAAAGGACAATTACAAACAGGAATCGAGTGCAACCGGCGCAGGAACACTGCCAGCGCATCAA
CAATATTTTCACCTGAATCAGGATATTCTTCTAATACCTGGAACGCTGTTTTTCCGGGGATCGCAGTGGT
GAGTAACCATGCATCATCAGGAGTACGGATAAAATGCTTGATGGTCGGAAGTGGCATAAATTCCGTCAGC
CAGTTTAGTCTGACCATCTCATCTGTAACATCATTGGCAACGCTACCTTTGCCATGTTTCAGAAACAACT
CTGGCGCATCGGGCTTCCCATACAAGCGATAGATTGTCGCACCTGATTGCCCGACATTATCGCGAGCCCA
TTTATACCCATATAAATCAGCATCCATGTTGGAATTTAATCGCGGCCTCGACGTTTCCCGTTGGATATGG
CTCATTTTTTACTTCCTCACCTTGTCGTATTATACTATGCCGATATACTATGCCGATGATTAATTGTCGA
CACTGCGGGGGCTCTGTGTGGTAAGCAGGTCTTAACCTTTTTACTGCCAATGACGCATGGGATACGTCGT
GGCAGTAAAAGGGCTTAAATGCCAACGACGCGTCCCATACGTTGTTGGCATTTTAATTCTTCTCTCTGCA
GCGGCAGCATGTGCCGCCGCTGCAGAGAGTTTCTAGCGATGACAGCCCCTCTGGGCAACGAGCCGGGGGG
GCTGTCTTTCTTTATGTTTTAAATGCACTGACCTCCCACATTCCCTTTTTAGTAAAATATTCAGAAATAA
TTTAAATACATCATTGCAATGAAAATAAATGTTTTTTATTAGGCAGAATCCAGATGCTCAAGGCCCTTCA
TAATATCCCCCAGTTTAGTAGTTGGACTTAGGGAACAAAGGAACCTTTAATAGAAATTGGACAGCAAGAA
AGCGAGTCAGGCACCGGGCTTGCGGGTCATGCACCAGGTGCGCGGTCCTTCGGGCACCTCGACGTCGGCG
GTGACGGTGAAGCCGAGCCGCTCGTAGAAGGGGAGGTTGCGGGGCGCGGATGTCTCCAGGAAGGCGGGCA
CCCCGGCGCGCTCGGCCGCCTCCACTCCGGGGAGCACGACGGCGCTGCCCAGACCCTTGCCCTGGTGGTC
GGGCGACACGCCGACGGTGGCCAGGAACCACGCGGGCTCCTTGGGCCGGTGCGGCGCCAGGAGGCCTTCC
ATCTGTTGCTGCGCGGCCAGCCGGGAACCGCTCAACTCGGCCATGCGCGGGCCGATCTCGGCGAACACCG
CCCCCGCTTCGACGCTCTCCGGCGTGGTCCAGACCGCCACCGCGGCGCCGTCGTCCGCGACCCACACCTT
GCCGATGTCGAGCCCGACGCGCGTGAGGAAGAGTTCTTGCAGCTCGGTGACCCGCTCGATGTGGCGGTCC
GGATCGACGGTGTGGCGCGTGGCGGGGTAGTCGGCGAACGCGGCGGCGAGGGTGCGTACGGCCCTGGGGA
CGTCGTCGCGGGTGGCGAGGCGCACCGTGGGCTTGTACTCGGTCATGGTGGCGGACGAAAGGCCCGGAGA
TGAGGAAGAGGAGAACAGCGCGGCAGACGTGCGCTTTTGAAGCGTGCAGAATGCCGGGCCTCCGGAGGAC
CTTCGGGCGCCCGCCCCGCCCCTGAGCCCGCCCCTGAGCCCGCCCCCGGACCCACCCCTTCCCAGCCTCT
GAGCCCAGAAAGCGAAGGAGCAAAGCTGCTATTGGCCGCTGCCCCAAAGGCCTACCCGCTTCCATTGCTC
AGCGGTGCTGTCCATCTGCACGAGACTAGTGAGTCGTGCTACTTCCATTTGTCACGTCCTGCACGACGCG
AGCTGCGGGGCGGGGGGGAACTTCCTGACTAGGGGAGGAGTAGAAGGTGGCGCGAAGGGGCCACCAAAGA
ACGGAGCCGGTTGGCGCCTACCGGTGGATGTGGAATGTGTGCGAGGCCAGAGGCCACTTGTGTAGCGCCA
AGTGCCCAGCGGGGCTGCTAAAGCGCATGCTCCAGACTGCCTTGGGAAAAGCGCCTCCCCTACCCGGTAG
AGAAACTTGATCTGTCGCCGCAATTCAAACTTCGTGAGGCTCCGGTGCCCGTCAGTGACCTGCTATACTC
TGGAGACGCGTTACATAACTTACGGTAAATGGCCCGCCTGGCTGACCGCCCAACGACCCCCGCCCATTGA
CGTCAATAATGACGTATGTTCCCATAGTAACGCCAATAGGGACTTTCCATTGACGTCAATGGGTGGAGTA
TTTACGGTAAACTGCCCACTTGGCAGTACATCAAGTGTATCATATGCCAAGTACGCCCCCTATTGACGTC
AATGACGGTAAATGGCCCGCCTGGCATTATGCCCAGTACATGACCTTATGGGACTTTCCTACTTGGCAGT
ACATCTACGTATTAGTCATCGCTATTACCATGGTCGAGGTGAGCCCCACGTTCTGCTTCACTCTCCCCAT
CTCCCCCCCCTCCCCACCCCCAATTTTGTATTTATTTATTTTTTAATTATTTTGTGCAGCGATGGGGGCG
GGGGGGGGGGGGGCGCGCGCCAGGCGGGGCGGGGSGGGGSGRGGGGSGGGGSGGGGSGRGGCGGAGAGGT
GCGGCGGCAGCCAATCAGAGCGGCGCGCTCCGAAAGTTTCCTTTTATGGCGAGGCGGCGGCGGCGGCGGC
CCTATAAAAAGCGAAGCGCGCGGCGGGCGGGAGTCGCTGCGCGCTGCCTTCGCCCCGTGCCCCGCTCCGC
CGCCGCCTCGCGCCGCCCGCCCCGGCTCTGACTGACCGCGTTACTCCCACAGGTGAGCGGGCGGGACGGC
CCTTCTCCTCCGGGCTGTAATTAGCGCTTGGTTTAATGACGGCTTGTTTCTTTTCTGTGGCTGCGTGAAA
GCCTTGAGGGGCTCCGGGAGGGCCCTTTGTGCGGGGGGAGCGGCTCGGGGGGTGCGTGCGTGTGTGTGTG
CGTGGGGAGCGCCGCGTGCGGCTCCGCGCTGCCCGGCGGCTGTGAGCGCTGCGGGCGCGGCGCGGGGCTT
TGTGCGCTCCGCAGTGTGCGCGAGGGGAGCGCGGCCGGGGGCGGTGCCCCGCGGTGCGGGGGGGGCTGCG
AGGGGAACAAAGGCTGCGTGCGGGGTGTGTGCGTGGGGGGGTGAGCAGGGGGTGTGGGCGCGTCGGTCGG
GCTGCAACCCCCCCTGCACCCCCCTCCCCGAGTTGCTGAGCACGGCCCGGCTTCGGGTGCGGGGCTCCGT
ACGGGGCGTGGCGCGGGGCTCGCCGTGCCGGGCGGGGGGTGGCGGCAGGTGGGGGTGCCGGGCGGGGCGG
GGCCGCCTCGGGCCGGGGRGGGCTCGGGGGAGGGGCGCGGCGGCCCCCGGAGCGCCGGCGGCTGTCGAGG
CGCGGCGAGCCGCAGCCATTGCCTTTTATGGTAATCGTGCGAGAGGGCGCAGGGACTTCCTTTGTCCCAA
ATCTGTGCGGAGCCGAAATCTGGGAGGCGCCGCCGCACCCCCTCTAGCGGGCGCGGGGCGAAGCGGTGCG
GCGCCGGCAGGAAGGAAATGGGCGGGGAGGGCCTTCGTGCGTCGCCGCGCCGCCGTCCCCTTCTCCCTCT
CCAGCCTCGGGGCTGTCCGCGGGGGGACGGCTGCCTTCGGGGGGGACGGGGCAGGGCGGGGTTCGGCTTC
TGGCGTGTGACCGGCGGCTCTAGAGCCTCTGCTAACCATGTTCATGCCTTCTTCTTTTTCCTACAGCTCC
TGGGCAACGTGCTGGTTATTGTGCTGTCTCATCATTTTGGCAAAGAATTCGGCTTGATCGAAGCCGTCTC
AGGGGAGAGACCACACCCAAGCTGTCTAGAGCCGCCACCATGCCTTTGCTCCTCCTGTTGCCCTTGCTCT
GGGCTGGCGCCCTCGCGCAGACGGACGAGAATCGATGTTTGAAAGCGAATGCAAAAAGCTGCGGAGAGTG
CATTCAGGCCGGACCGAATTGTGGATGGTGTACAAATTCGACATTTTTGCAAGAGGGAATGCCCACGTCG
GCCCGATGTGATGACCTCGAGGCCTTGAAAAAGAAAGGATGTCCACCGGATGACATCGAGAACCCACGGG
GCTCAAAGGACATCAAAAAGAACAAGAATGTCACAAACCGCTCGAAGGGAACTGCTGAAAAGCTTAAACC
GGAGGACATCACGCAGATCCAGCCCCAACAGCTGGTGCTCCGATTGCGGTCCGGTGAGCCACAGACGTTT
ACTCTCAAGTTCAAGAGAGCGGAGGATTACCCGATCGATCTTTACTATCTTATGGACCTTTCGTACTCCA
TGAAGGATGATTTGGAAAATGTCAAGAGCCTCGGTACTGACTTGATGAATGAAATGCGCCGCATTACCAG
CGATTTCCGAATCGGATTCGGATCATTTGTGGAAAAGACCGTCATGCCCTACATTTCGACCACTCCGGCA
AAGTTGCGCAACCCGTGCACCTCAGAACAGAACTGCACCTCGCCTTTTTCGTATAAGAACGTCCTCAGCT
TGACAAACAAGGGTGAAGTGTTCAATGAGCTGGTCGGAAAGCAAAGAATCTCGGGAAACCTCGATAGCCC
GGAGGGAGGGTTTGATGCAATCATGCAAGTGGCGGTATGCGGGTCCCTTATTGGCTGGAGAAACGTGACC
AGACTCCTGGTGTTTTCCACTGATGCGGGATTTCATTTCGCCGGAGACGGGAAACTGGGAGGGATTGTAC
TTCCGAATGACGGACAGTGTCATTTGGAGAACAACATGTATACGATGTCCCACTACTATGACTACCCCTC
GATCGCGCACCTCGTCCAAAAACTGAGCGAAAACAATATCCAGACTATCTTTGCGGTCACGGAGGAGTTT
CAGCCCGTGTATAAAGAACTGAAAAACTTGATCCCTAAGTCCGCAGTCGGAACGCTGTCGGCCAACAGCT
CGAATGTGATCCAGTTGATCATCGATGCGTATAACTCACTTTCATCAGAGGTCATCCTTGAGAACGGAAA
GCTTAGCGAAGGAGTGACAATCTCGTACAAATCATATTGCAAGAATGGAGTGAATGGCACCGGCGAGTAG
GGCCGGAAATGTTCAAACATTTCCATCGGCGACGAGGTCCAGTTTGAGATCAGCATTACTTCCAATAAGT
GCCCTAAGAAAGACTCGGACTCATTCAAAATTCGGCCTCTCGGGTTTACCGAAGAGGTAGAGGTGATCCT
CCAGTACATTTGTGAATGCGAGTGTCAATCAGAGGGTATCCCCGAAAGCCCCAAGTGTCATGAGGGTAAC
GGAACGTTCGAATGCGGGGCATGTAGATGTAACGAAGGTCGCGTCGGAAGGCACTGCGAATGCTCGACTG
ATGAGGTAAACTCGGAAGACATGGATGCGTATTGCCGAAAAGAGAATTCGAGCGAAATCTGCTCAAACAA
CGGGGAATGTGTGTGCGGACAATGTGTCTGCCGGAAACGGGATAACACAAATGAGATCTACTCCGGAAAG
TTTTGCGAATGCGACAATTTCAACTGTGACAGGTCCAACGGTCTTATCTGTGGTGGTAATGGAGTCTGCA
AGTGCCGCGTCTGCGAGTGTTAGCCGAATTACACAGGCTCAGCGTGTGATTGCAGCCTCGACACGTCAAC
ATGCGAGGCGTCCAACGGGCAGATTTGTAACGGGCGAGGGATTTGCGAGTGTGGGGTGTGCAAATGCACT
GACCCCAAATTCCAGGGGCAGACGTGCGAGATGTGCCAGACGTGTCTTGGTGTCTGTGCGGAGCATAAGG
AATGCGTGCAGTGCAGAGCGTTCAACAAAGGGGAAAAGAAAGATACGTGTACGCAAGAATGTTCGTATTT
CAATATCACGAAGGTGGAGTCGAGGGATAAGCTCCCGCAGCCAGTACAGCCGGACCCCGTCAGCCATTGC
AAGGAAAAGGACGTGGATGATTGCTGGTTCTATTTCACATACTCCGTGAATGGTAATAATGAGGTAATGG
TACATGTCGTGGAGAACCCCGAATGCCCCACGGGTCCCGACATCATTCCCATAGTAGCTGGAGTCGTGGC
AGGTATCGTGCTTATCGGTCTGGCGTTGTTGTTGATCTGGAAACTCTTGATGATCATCCATGACCGCAGA
GAGTTTGCCAAGTTTGAGAAAGAGAAGATGAATGCAAAATGGGACACTGGCGAAAACCCAATATACAAAA
GCGCTGTTACAACAGTGGTGAACCCCAAGTACGAGGGCAAAGCTAGCTACCCATACGATGTTCCAGATTA
CGCTGGCAGCGGGTTGAATGATATTTTCGAGGCTCAGAAGATAGAATGGCATGAATGATAATCGTGGAAC
AGTACGAACGCGCCGAGGGCCGCCACTCCACCGGCGGCATGGACGAGCTGTACAAGTGATAAAGTACTTG
ATAAGCTCTTCAGGTTGAGGTCTCTAAAAGCGTCTTCCTCTTCTCATCACATCATATCAAGGTTATATAC
CATCAATATTGCCACAGATGTTACTTAGCCTTTTAATATTTCTCTAATTTAGTGTATATGCAATGATAGT
TCTCTGATTTCTGAGATTGAGTTTCTCATGTGTAATGATTATTTAGAGTTTCTCTTTCATCTGTTCAAAT
TTTTGTCTAGTTTTATTTTTTACTGATTTGTAAGACTTCTTTTTATAATCTGCATATTACAATTCTCTTT
ACTGGGGTGTTGCAAATATTTTCTGTCATTCTATGGCCTGACTTTTCTTAATGGTTTTTTAATTTTAAAA
ATAAGTCTTAATATTCATGCAATCTAATTAACAATCTTTTCTTTGTGGTTAGGACTTTGAGTCATAAGAA
ATTTTTCTCTACACTGAAGTCATGATGGCATGCTTCTATATTATTTTCTAAAAGATTTAAAGTTTTGCCT
TCTCCATTTAGACTTATAATTCACTGGAATTTTTTTGTGTGTATGGTATGACATATGGGTTCCCTTTTAT
TTTTTACATATAAATATATTTCCCTGTTTTTCTAAAAAAGAAAAAGATCATCATTTTCCCATTGTAAAAT
GCCATATTTTTTTCATAGGTCACTTACATATATCAATGGGTCTGTTTCTGAGCTCTACTCTATTTTATCA
GCCTCACTGTCTATCCCCACACATCTCATGCTTTGCTCTAAATCTTGATATTTAGTGGAACATTCTTTCC
CATTTTGTTCTACAAGAATATTTTTGTTATTGTCTTTGGGCTTTCTATATACATTTTGAAATGAGGTTGA
CAAGTTAATAACAGGCCTATTGATTGGAAAGTTTGTCAACGAATTGTGGGTCTTTTGGGGTTTGCTGCCC
CTTTTACGCAATGTGGATATCCTGCTTTAATGCCTTTATATGCATGTATACAAGCAAAACAGGCTTTTAC
TTTCTCGCCAACTTACAAGGCCTTTCTCAGTAAACAGTATATGACCCTTTACCCCGTTGCTCGGCAACGG
CCTGGTCTGTGCCAAGTGTTTGCTGACGCAACCCCCACTGGTTGGGGCTTGGCCATAGGCCATCAGCGCA
TGCGTGGAACCTTTGTGTCTCCTCTGCCGATCCATACTGCGGAACTCCTAGCCGCTTGTTTTGCTCGCAG
CAGGTCTGGAGCAAACCTCATCGGGACCGACAATTCTGTCGTACTCTCCCGCAAGTATACATCGTTTCCA
TGGCTGCTAGGCTGTGCTGCCAACTGGATCCTGCGCGGGACGTCCTTTGTTTACGTCCCGTCGGCGCTGA
ATCCCGCGGACGACCCCTCCCGGGGCCGCTTGGGGCTCTACCGCCCGCTTCTCCGTCTGCCGTACCGTCC
GACCACGGGGCGCACCTCTCTTTACGCGGACTCCCCGTCTGTGCCTTCTCATCTGCCGGACCGTGTGCAC
TTCGCTTCACCTCTGCACGTCGCATGGAGGCCACCGTGAACGCCCACCGGAACCTGCCCAAGGTCTTGCA
TAAGAGGACTCTTGGACTTTCAGCAATGTCATCTCAGTGGCTAATAAAGGAAATTTATTTTCATTGCAAT
AGTGTGTTGGAATTTTTTGTGTCTCTCACTCGGAAGGACATATGGGAGGGCAAATCATTTAAAACATCAG
AATGAGTATTTGGTTTAGAGTTTGGCAACATATGCCCATATGCTGGCTGCCATGAACAAAGGTTGGCTAT
AAAGAGGTCATCAGTATATGAAACAGCCCCCTGCTGTCCATTCCTTATTCCATAGAAAAGCCTTGACTTG
AGGTTAGATTTTTTTTATATTTTGTTTTGTGTTATTTTTTTCTTTA
